>Addgene plasmid #217218 | pCMV-Harbinger-1_Crp-Tn | addgene full sequence | sequence record 442022 | Addgene NGS Result
GACATTGATTATTGACTAGTTATTAATAGTAATCAATTACGGGGTCATTAGTTCATAGCCCATATATGGA
GTTCCGCGTTACATAACTTACGGTAAATGGCCCGCCTGGCTGACCGCCCAACGACCCCCGCCCATTGACG
TCAATAATGACGTATGTTCCCATAGTAACGCCAATAGGGACTTTCCATTGACGTCAATGGGTGGAGTATT
TACGGTAAACTGCCCACTTGGCAGTACATCAAGTGTATCATATGCCAAGTACGCCCCCTATTGACGTCAA
TGACGGTAAATGGCCCGCCTGGCATTATGCCCAGTACATGACCTTATGGGACTTTCCTACTTGGCAGTAC
ATCTACGTATTAGTCATCGCTATTACCATGGTGATGCGGTTTTGGCAGTACATCAATGGGCGTGGATAGC
GGTTTGACTCACGGGGATTTCCAAGTCTCCACCCCATTGACGTCAATGGGAGTTTGTTTTGGCACCAAAA
TCAACGGGACTTTCCAAAATGTCGTAACAACTCCGCCCCATTGACGCAAATGGGCGGTAGGCGTGTACGG
TGGGAGGTCTATATAAGCAGAGCTCTCTGGCTAACTAGAGAACCCACTGCTTACTGGCTTATCGAAATTA
ATACGACTCACTATAGGGAGACCCAAGCTTGGTACCGAGCTCGGATCCACTAGTAACGGCCGCCAGTGTG
CTGGAATTCGCCGCCACCATGCCTCCTCAGGGATGTCTGGCTCTTCTGGGACTGCAGCCTAGAAGACTGT
GGGCTTGCTGGGCTAGCCAGGATTGGTGGAGACACATCGTGCAGCACACCTGGGATGACGAGCAATGGCT
GGAGGCCTTCTGTATGACACAGGCCACCTTCAGAGATCTGCTGGAGCAGCTCAGACCTCACCTGGAGAGA
CAAGACACCGGCATGAGACTTCCTCTGCCCGCTGATACAAGACTGGCTCTGGCCCTGCTGAAACTGGCTA
CCCCCACATCTCTGCAGTACGTGGGACATCTGTTCGGCGTGGGAAAAGCCACAGCTAGAGAGGCTATCCT
GGAGGTTTGTGGCGCTCTGCAAGATGTGCTGGGAGACACAGTGCTGAGAGTGCATGATCCCCTGGCTGTT
GTGGTTGCTGGCTTTAGAGCTCTGGGCTTCCCCCAATGTATCGGAGCTCTGGACGGCACACACATCCCTA
TCACCTGCCCTCCTCATGGAGACAGACCCTACTACAGCAGAAGAGGCTTCCACAGCGTGGTTCTGCAAGC
TGTGGTGGATCACAGAGGCGCCTTCATGCATGTGAGCGCCGGCTGGGCCGGATCTGCTCATGATGCTCAC
GTGTTCAGAAATAGCGGCCTGCCCGGACTGGTGGAATCTGGCAGATTCGCTCCTGGAGTGCCCGATCTGC
AACTGGGCGCTGTTGTGGTTCTGCCTCTGCTGATTGGAGATCCTGCTTACCCTTTACTGCCCTGGCTGAT
GAGGCCTTACACCGGCCATCTGGATCCTAGACAGGCTCACTTTAACTGCGCTTGGGCTGGACCTGCTCCT
TGGTGGAGCGCTCCTAGCGCTACATCTAGAGCTGCTGGCGCTCCCTCTCCTCCTACAAGCAGCAGCCCTA
GAACAACAAGCCCTGGCTCTAGCTTACAACCCGTGTGCTGTATCACCAGCGAAGCTAGAGGCGAGCTGTT
CAGAGAAGCTTGGGCCGAGGAAGCTAGACAGAGAAGAACCCCTGGAAGCGGCAGCACAACATGTGGAAGC
AGCGGAAGCCCTCCTCTTCCTAGACCTCAAGAGGCCGCTCATCCTCCTGCTGGAGCTAGAGCTCCTGGAG
CTGGAGGCGCTGGAAGACCTCCTCCCCCTGCTCTGCCTGCTCTGGCCCATCTGCATAGAAGACCCAGAAC
CCCTACACCTCCTGCTCACCCTCAACATCACGCCCATTGCAGACATGTGAGCGAGGAGCAGGTGTTTATC
CCCCTGACCAGCAACAGAGCTCCTCTGCCCCCTACAAATAGAGCTCCTCCCCCTCCTACACCTCCTACCA
ACAAAACCCCCAGCAGCCTGTGTAAGCTGTTCACCATGAGCTTCGTGTGTTGCCCTGGAGTGGGAGCTGT
TGGATGGGGCCATCTGGGAGCTGAACCTGGCGACAGAAGACCTGCTCCTAGACCTCTTGCTGTGCCTCCT
AGAGTGAGAATGCTGAGAAGAGTGAGAAGAGCTGGCGGAAGCCCTAGAGGAGATGGCGGAAGATGTAGCC
CTGGAGCTGGAGGAAGCCCTAGCGGAAGCCAATGTCCTGGACCCGCTGGACCTGCTTGTGGACCTGGACC
TGCTGCTGGAAGCTCTGGATCTGCTCCTGCTTGGAGCAGAGGAGAATGGCAAGCTGGCCCCAGAAGAGGA
GGACTGGGAGGAATGGATAGAGGAGGCGGAAGAGCTAGAGGAAGCTGGCTGCTGGAAGCTGCTCAAGACC
TGCTTCCTGGACCTGGAGGAGGATTACTGCTGGGAGGAGGATGGCTTCCTGGAGGAAGAAGAGGAGCGGC
CGCTCGAGCATGCATCTAGAGGGCCCTATTCTATAGTGTCACCTAAATGCTAGAGCTCGCTGATCAGCCT
CGACTGTGCCTTCTAGTTGCCAGCCATCTGTTGTTTGCCCCTCCCCCGTGCCTTCCTTGACCCTGGAAGG
TGCCACTCCCACTGTCCTTTCCTAATAAAATGAGGAAATTGCATCGCATTGTCTGAGTAGGTGTCATTCT
ATTCTGGGGGGTGGGGTGGGGCAGGACAGCAAGGGGGAGGATTGGGAAGACAATAGCAGGCATGCTGGGG
ATGCGGTGGGCTCTATGGCTTCTGAGGCGGAAAGAACCAGCTGGGGCTCTAGGGGGTATCCCC
[124 nt withheld, positions 2864-2987]
C
[91 nt withheld, positions 2989-3079]
A
[49 nt withheld, positions 3081-3129]
CCTTTGACGTTGGAGTCCACGTTCTTT
[37 nt withheld, positions 3157-3193]
ACCCTATCTCGGTCTATTCTTTTGATTTATAAGGGATTTTGCCGATTTCGGCCTATTGGTTAAAAAATGA
GCTGATTTAACAAAAATTTAACGCGAATTAATTCTGTGGAATGTGTGTCAGTTAGGGTGTGGAAAGTCCC
CAGGCTCCCCAGCAGGCAGAAGTATGCAAAGCATGCATCTCAATTAGTCAGCAACCAGGTGTGGAAAGTC
CCCAGGCTCCCCAGCAGGCAGAAGTATGCAAAGCATGCATCTCAATTAGTCAGCAACCATAGTCCCGCCC
CTAACTCCGCCCATCCCGCCCCTAACTCCGCCCAGTTCCGCCCATTCTCCGCCCCATGGCTGACTAATTT
TTTTTATTTATGCAGAGGCCGAGGCCGCCTCTGCCTCTGAGCTATTCCAGAAGTAGTGAGGAGGCTTTTT
TGGAGGCCTAGGCTTTTGCAAAAAGCTCCCCGAAATGACCGACCAAGCGACGCCCAACCTGCCATCACGA
GATTTCGATTCCACCGCCGCCTTCTATGAAAGGTTGGGCTTCGGAATCGTTTTCCGGGACGCCGGCTGGA
TGATCCTCCAGCGCGGGGATCTCATGCTGGAGTTCTTCGCCCACCCCAACTTGTTTATTGCAGCTTATAA
TGGTTACAAATAAAGCAATAGCATCACAAATTTCACAAATAAAGCATTTTTTTCACTGCATTCTAGTTGT
GGTTTGTCCAAACTCATCAATGTATCTTATCATGTCTGTATACCGTCGACCTCTAGCTAGAGCTTGGCGT
AATCATGGTCATAGCTGTTTCCTGTGTGAAATTGTTATCCGCTCACAATTCCACACAACATACGAGCCGG
AAGCATAAAGTGTAAAGCCTGGGGTGCCTAATGAGTGAGCTAACTCACATTAATTGCGTTGCGCTCACTG
CCCGCTTTCCAGTCGGGAAACCTGTCGTGCCAGCTGCATTAATGAATCGGCCAACGCGCGGGGAGAGGCG
GTTTGCGTATTGGGCGCTCTTCCGCTTCCTCGCTCACTGACTCGCTGCGCTCGGTCGTTCGGCTGCGGCG
AGCGGTATCAGCTCACTCAAAGGCGGTAATACGGTTATCCACAGAATCAGGGGATAACGCAGGAAAGAAC
ATGTGAGCAAAAGGCCAGCAAAAGGCCAGGAACCGTAAAAAGGCCGCGTTGCTGGCGTTTTTCCATAGGC
TCCGCCCCCCTGACGAGCATCACAAAAATCGACGCTCAAGTCAGAGGTGGCGAAACCCGACAGGACTATA
AAGATACCAGGCGTTTCCCCCTGGAAGCTCCCTCGTGCGCTCTCCTGTTCCGACCCTGCCGCTTACCGGA
TACCTGTCCGCCTTTCTCCCTTCGGGAAGCGTGGCGCTTTCTCATAGCTCACGCTGTAGGTATCTCAGTT
CGGTGTAGGTCGTTCGCTCCAAGCTGGGCTGTGTGCACGAACCCCCCGTTCAGCCCGACCGCTGCGCCTT
ATCCGGTAACTATCGTCTTGAGTCCAACCCGGTAAGACACGACTTATCGCCACTGGCAGCAGCCACTGGT
AACAGGATTAGCAGAGCGAGGTATGTAGGCGGTGCTACAGAGTTCTTGAAGTGGTGGCCTAACTACGGCT
ACACTAGAAGAACAGTATTTGGTATCTGCGCTCTGCTGAAGCCAGTTACCTTCGGAAAAAGAGTTGGTAG
CTCTTGATCCGGCAAACAAACCACCGCTGGTAGCGGTGGTTTTTTTGTTTGCAAGCAGCAGATTACGCGC
AGAAAAAAAGGATCTCAAGAAGATCCTTTGATCTTTTCTACGGGGTCTGACGCTCAGTGGAACGAAAACT
CACGTTAAGGGATTTTGGTCATGAGATTATCAAAAAGGATCTTCACCTAGATCCTTTTAAATTAAAAATG
AAGTTTTAAATCAATCTAAAGTATATATGAGTAAACTTGGTCTGACAGTTACCAATGCTTAATCAGTGAG
GCACCTATCTCAGCGATCTGTCTATTTCGTTCATCCATAGTTGCCTGACTCCCCGTCGTGTAGATAACTA
CGATACGGGAGGGCTTACCATCTGGCCCCAGTGCTGCAATGATACCGCGAGACCCACGCTCACCGGCTCC
AGATTTATCAGCAATAAACCAGCCAGCCGGAAGGGCCGAGCGCAGAAGTGGTCCTGCAACTTTATCCGCC
TCCATCCAGTCTATTAATTGTTGCCGGGAAGCTAGAGTAAGTAGTTCGCCAGTTAATAGTTTGCGCAACG
TTGTTGCCATTGCTACAGGCATCGTGGTGTCACGCTCGTCGTTTGGTATGGCTTCATTCAGCTCCGGTTC
CCAACGATCAAGGCGAGTTACATGATCCCCCATGTTGTGCAAAAAAGCGGTTAGCTCCTTCGGTCCTCCG
ATCGTTGTCAGAAGTAAGTTGGCCGCAGTGTTATCACTCATGGTTATGGCAGCACTGCATAATTCTCTTA
CTGTCATGCCATCCGTAAGATGCTTTTCTGTGACTGGTGAGTACTCAACCAAGTCATTCTGAGAATAGTG
TATGCGGCGACCGAGTTGCTCTTGCCCGGCGTCAATACGGGATAATACCGCGCCACATAGCAGAACTTTA
AAAGTGCTCATCATTGGAAAACGTTCTTCGGGGCGAAAACTCTCAAGGATCTTACCGCTGTTGAGATCCA
GTTCGATGTAACCCACTCGTGCACCCAACTGATCTTCAGCATCTTTTACTTTCACCAGCGTTTCTGGGTG
AGCAAAAACAGGAAGGCAAAATGCCGCAAAAAAGGGAATAAGGGCGACACGGAAATGTTGAATACTCATA
CTCTTCCTTTTTCAATATTATTGAAGCATTTATCAGGGTTATTGTCTCATGAGCGGATACATATTTGAAT
GTATTTAGAAAAATAAACAAATAGGGGTTCCGCGCACATTTCCCCGAAAAGTGCCACCTGACGTCGACGG
ATCGGGAGATCTCCCGATCCCCTATGGTGCACTCTCAGTACAATCTGCTCTGATGCCGCATAGTTAAGCC
AGTATCTGCTCCCTGCTTGTGTGTTGGAGGTCGCTGAGTAGTGCGCGAGCAAAATTTAAGCTACAACAAG
GCAAGGCTTGACCGACAATTGCATGAAGAATCTGCTTAGGGTTAGGCGTTTTGCGCTGCTTCGCGATGTA
CGGGCCAGATATACGCGTT
Features (pLannotate 1.2.2; 19 found; start..end, strand, type, name):
      1..380     +  enhancer       CMV enhancer: human cytomegalovirus immediate early enhancer
    381..584     +  promoter       CMV promoter: human cytomegalovirus (CMV) immediate early promoter
    580..613     +  LTR            5' LTR (truncated) (fragment): truncated 5' long terminal repeat (LTR) from HIV-1
    629..647     +  promoter       T7 promoter: promoter for bacteriophage T7 RNA polymerase
   2550..2568    -  promoter       SP6 promoter: promoter for bacteriophage SP6 RNA polymerase
   2594..2818    +  polyA_signal   bGH poly(A) signal: bovine growth hormone polyadenylation signal
   2822..2843    +  promoter       SV40 promoter (fragment): SV40 enhancer and early promoter
   2864..3292    +  rep_origin     f1 ori (sequence partly withheld): f1 bacteriophage origin of replication; arrow indicates direction of (+) strand synthesis
   3306..3635    +  promoter       SV40 promoter: SV40 enhancer and early promoter
   3648..3806    +  CDS            ble (fragment): BLE_KLEPN - Experimental evidence at protein level: Swiss-Prot protein existence level 1. Binding protein with a strong affinity to the bleomycin family of antibiotics. Binds to CL990; an antimitotic-antibiotic compound. From Klebsiella pneumoniae.
   3801..3922    +  polyA_signal   SV40 poly(A) signal: SV40 polyadenylation signal
   3995..4011    -  protein_bind   lac operator: The lac repressor binds to the lac operator to inhibit transcription in E. coli. This inhibition can be relieved by adding lactose or isopropyl-β-D-thiogalactopyranoside (IPTG). lac repressor encoded by lacI
   4019..4049    -  promoter       lac promoter: promoter for the E. coli lac operon
   4064..4085    -  protein_bind   CAP binding site: CAP binding activates transcription in the presence of cAMP. E. coli catabolite activator protein
   4098..4190    -  CDS            lacI (fragment): lac repressor; lacI; The lac repressor binds to the lac operator to inhibit transcription in E. coli. This inhibition can be relieved by adding lactose or isopropyl-β-D-thiogalactopyranoside (IPTG).
   4373..4961    -  rep_origin     ori: high-copy-number ColE1/pMB1/pBR322/pUC origin of replication
   5132..5992    -  CDS            AmpR: β-lactamase; bla; confers resistance to ampicillin, carbenicillin, and related antibiotics
   5993..6097    -  promoter       AmpR promoter: bla
   6156..6208    -  misc_feature   bom (fragment): basis of mobility region from pBR322
