[The description below was written by a language model from this plasmid's Addgene catalogue record and pLannotate feature annotations shown in this document.]
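Description:
pCMV-Harbinger-1_Crp-Tn is a mammalian expression plasmid of about 6.4 kb, built on a pCMV backbone, that supplies the transposase of the Harbinger-1_Crp DNA transposon in cultured mammalian cells. It is propagated in E. coli as a high-copy plasmid through a ColE1/pUC-type origin and selected with ampicillin via the β-lactamase gene and its native promoter. The backbone also carries an f1 phage origin, which allows single-stranded DNA production, along with leftover lac promoter/operator, lacI and bom fragments that appear to be cloning-vector remnants.

The expression cassette starts with the human cytomegalovirus immediate-early enhancer and promoter, followed by a T7 promoter. It ends with a reverse-oriented SP6 promoter and the bovine growth hormone polyadenylation signal. The roughly 1.9 kb interval between the T7 and SP6 sites is not annotated by the automated feature caller. It is the only space that could hold the insert, so it presumably contains the synthetic transposase coding sequence named in the catalogue entry. The record does not list any epitope tag, nuclear localisation signal or reporter, and the cloning sites are given as unknown. Downstream, an SV40 early promoter and SV40 poly(A) signal flank only a short fragment of a bleomycin-resistance gene, so a functional mammalian selection marker should not be assumed.

The plasmid comes from a large survey that tested many DNA transposons for activity in human cells as candidate genome-engineering tools. In that setting it most likely serves as the helper plasmid, providing transposase in trans, typically by co-transfection with a separate donor carrying the matching transposon ends. The record does not describe a donor.
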