Addgene plasmid #217218: pCMV-Harbinger-1_Crp-Tn
Purpose: Mammalian expression vector for expression of transposase (CMV promoter)
Depositing lab: Yong E Zhang. Depositing organization: Institute of Zoology, Chinese Academy of Sciences. Publication: Heterologous survey of 130 DNA transposons in human cells highlights their functional divergence and expands the genome engineering toolbox. Zhang T, Tan S, Tang N, Li Y, Zhang C, Sun J, Guo Y, Gao H, Cai Y, Sun W, Wang C, Fu L, Ma H, Wu Y, Hu X, Zhang X, Gee P, Yan W, Zhao Y, Chen Q, Guo B, Wang H, Zhang YE. Cell. 2024 Jul 11;187(14):3741-3760.e30. doi: 10.1016/j.cell.2024.05.007. Epub 2024 Jun 5. PubMed 38843831.
Backbone
  Vector backbone: pCMV
  Vector type: Mammalian Expression
Growth in bacteria
  Bacterial resistance: Ampicillin, 100 μg/mL
  Growth temperature: 37°C
  Growth strain: DH5alpha
  Copy number: High Copy
Gene/Insert
  Gene/Insert name: Harbinger-1_Crp transposase
  Species: Synthetic
  Cloning method: Restriction Enzyme; 5′ cloning site Unknown (unknown if destroyed); 3′ cloning site Unknown (unknown if destroyed)
Terms and licenses: Academic/Nonprofit Terms; Industry Terms: Not Available to Industry
How to cite: pCMV-Harbinger-1_Crp-Tn was a gift from Yong E Zhang (Addgene plasmid # 217218 ; http://n2t.net/addgene:217218 ; RRID:Addgene_217218)
